Addgene plasmid #184087: pT22Ubm5Eng2aE4PCh(#283)
Purpose: cyclofen-inducible fish Eng2a (wt) activation in zebrafish permanent transgenic
Depositing lab: Sophie Vriz. Depositing organization: College de France. Publication: Control of brain patterning by Engrailed paracrine transfer: a new function of the Pbx interaction domain. Rampon C, Gauron C, Lin T, Meda F, Dupont E, Cosson A, Ipendey E, Frerot A, Aujard I, Le Saux T, Bensimon D, Jullien L, Volovitch M, Vriz S, Joliot A. Development. 2015 May 15;142(10):1840-9. doi: 10.1242/dev.114181. Epub 2015 Apr 29. PubMed 25926358.
Backbone
  Vector backbone: pT22i (pT2AL200R150G derivative)
  Backbone manufacturer: modified by M Volovitch from pT2AL200R150 of A Urasaki; Urasaki et al 2006, Genetics 174:639)
  Backbone size w/o insert (bp): 8031
  Vector type: Zebrafish transgenesis (blue eyes)
Growth in bacteria
  Bacterial resistance: Ampicillin, 100 μg/mL
  Growth temperature: 37°C
  Growth strain: DH5alpha
  Copy number: High Copy
Gene/Insert
  Gene/Insert name: 5myc-ZfEng2a-ERT2-P2A-mCherry
  Species: H. sapiens (myc), D. rerio (ZfEng2a), H. sapiens (ERT2), PTV-1 (P2A), Discosoma sp. (mCherry)
  Insert size (bp): 2814
  Mutation: ERT2: G400V, M543A, L544A, deleted 1-281;
  Promoter: Zf-Ubi
  Tag / fusion protein: 5xMyc (N terminal on insert)
  Cloning method: Restriction Enzyme; 5′ cloning site BamHI (not destroyed); 3′ cloning site AscI (not destroyed)
  Sequencing primers: 5′ ubidir; 3′ SVLrev34
Resource information
  A portion of this plasmid was derived from a plasmid made by: synthetic ERT2
Terms and licenses: Academic/Nonprofit Terms; Industry Terms: Not Available to Industry
Depositor comments: 5myc; ZfEng2a: NP_571119; ERT2: NP_000116; P2A: AIE57569; mCherry: AY678264 (polycistronic mRNA: mCherry cytoplasmic marker of expression) + gCRY:CFP as a marker of transgenesis;
How to cite: pT22Ubm5Eng2aE4PCh(#283) was a gift from Sophie Vriz (Addgene plasmid # 184087 ; http://n2t.net/addgene:184087 ; RRID:Addgene_184087)
