[The description below was written by a language model from this plasmid's Addgene catalogue record and pLannotate feature annotations shown in this document.]
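Description:
pT22Ubm5Eng2aE4PCh(#283) is a zebrafish transgenesis plasmid built on pT22i, a modified derivative of the Tol2 transposon vector pT2AL200R150G, and is intended for making permanent transgenic lines. In bacteria it is maintained as a high-copy plasmid through a ColE1/pUC-type origin and selected with ampicillin via the AmpR (β-lactamase) cassette; a fragment of the f1 origin and a T3 promoter are also annotated in the backbone. The full sequence record is about 10.8 kb, consistent with the stated backbone plus a roughly 2.8 kb insert. The Tol2 arms and the promoter regions are not called in the automated feature table, and short hits labelled CEN4 and lacI are most likely incidental matches.

The payload is a single open reading frame driven by the zebrafish ubiquitin (Zf-Ubi) promoter and cloned between BamHI and AscI sites. It encodes five N-terminal Myc epitope tags fused to wild-type zebrafish Engrailed 2a (annotated by homology as chicken EN2), followed by ERT2, the mutated human estrogen receptor ligand-binding domain (residues 1–281 deleted, with G400V, M543A and L544A). A P2A peptide then separates mCherry, and an SV40 polyadenylation signal ends the unit. ERT2 fusions are generally held inactive until a suitable ligand is supplied. Here the inducer is cyclofen, so Eng2a activity can be switched on at will, while the co-translated mCherry is released as a cytoplasmic marker of expression. A separate, oppositely oriented cassette expresses ECFP with its own SV40 poly(A); the depositor describes it as a gamma-crystallin-driven CFP that gives "blue eyes" for identifying transgenic carriers. The associated work concerns Engrailed function in brain patterning.
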