Features (pLannotate 1.2.2; 18 found; start..end, strand, type, name):
      4..131     +  rep_origin     f1 ori (fragment) (sequence partly withheld): f1 bacteriophage origin of replication; arrow indicates direction of (+) strand synthesis
    152..170     -  promoter       T3 promoter: promoter for bacteriophage T3 RNA polymerase
    399..520     -  polyA_signal   SV40 poly(A) signal: SV40 polyadenylation signal
    540..1253    -  CDS            ECFP: ECFP is a basic (constitutively fluorescent) cyan fluorescent protein published in 1996, derived from Aequorea victoria. It has low acid sensitivity.
   5189..5212    -  misc_feature   CEN4 (fragment): S. cerevisiae CEN4 centromere
   5677..5706    +  CDS            Myc: Myc (human c-Myc proto-oncogene) epitope tag
   5716..5745    +  CDS            Myc: Myc (human c-Myc proto-oncogene) epitope tag
   5755..5784    +  CDS            Myc: Myc (human c-Myc proto-oncogene) epitope tag
   5794..5823    +  CDS            Myc: Myc (human c-Myc proto-oncogene) epitope tag
   5833..5862    +  CDS            Myc: Myc (human c-Myc proto-oncogene) epitope tag
   5893..6684    +  CDS            EN2 (fragment): HME2_CHICK - Also known as EN-2. Experimental evidence at protein level: Swiss-Prot protein existence level 1. From Gallus gallus (Chicken).
   6739..7671    +  CDS            ERT2: mutated ligand-binding domain of the human estrogen receptor (Feil et al., 1997)
   7756..8463    +  CDS            mCherry: mCherry is a basic (constitutively fluorescent) red fluorescent protein published in 2004, derived from Discosoma sp.. It is reported to be a very rapidly-maturing monomer with low acid sensitivity.
   8486..8615    -  polyA_signal   SV40 poly(A) signal: SV40 polyadenylation signal
   8863..8916    -  CDS            lacI (fragment): lac repressor; lacI; The lac repressor binds to the lac operator to inhibit transcription in E. coli. This inhibition can be relieved by adding lactose or isopropyl-β-D-thiogalactopyranoside (IPTG).
   9099..9687    -  rep_origin     ori: high-copy-number ColE1/pMB1/pBR322/pUC origin of replication
   9858..10718   -  CDS            AmpR: β-lactamase; bla; confers resistance to ampicillin, carbenicillin, and related antibiotics
  10719..10823   -  promoter       AmpR promoter: bla
>Addgene plasmid #184087 | pT22Ubm5Eng2aE4PCh(#283) | addgene full sequence | sequence record 363937 | Addgene NGS Result
CTG
[124 nt withheld, positions 4-127]
CGCCCGATACTCCAGCTTTTGTTCCCTTTAGTGAGGGTTAATTGCGCGTTACACAGAGGTGTAAAGTACT
TGAGTAATTTTACTTGATTACTGTACTTAAGTATTATTTTTGGGGATTTTTACTTTACTTGAGTACAATT
AAAAATCAATACTTTTACTTTTACTTAATTACATTTTTTTAGAAAAAAAAGTACTTTTTACTCCTTACAA
TTTTATTTACAGTCAAAAAGTACTTATTTTTTGGAGATCACTTCCTCAGGACCAGACATGATAAGATACA
TTGATGAGTTTGGACAAACCACAACTAGAATGCAGTGAAAAAAATGCTTTATTTGTGAAATTTGTGATGC
TATTGCTTTATTTGTAACCATTATAAGCTGCAATAAACAAGTTGCGTGCGCATTTATTTAAGGTACAGCT
CGTCCATGCCGAGAGTGATCCCGGCGGCGGTCACGAACTCCAGCAGGACCATGTGATCGCGCTTCTCGTT
GGGGTCTTTGCTCAGGGCGGACTGGGTGCTCAGGTAGTGGTTGTCGGGCAGCAGCACGGGGCCGTCGCCG
ATGGGGGTGTTCTGCTGGTAGTGGTCGGCGAGCTGCACGCTGCCGTCCTCGATGTTGTGGCGGATCTTGA
AGTTGGCCTTGATGCCGTTCTTCTGCTTGTCGGCGGTGATATAGACGTTGTGGCTGATGTAGTTGTACTC
CAGCTTGTGCCCCAGGATGTTGCCGTCCTCCTTGAAGTCGATGCCCTTCAGCTCGATGCGGTTCACCAGG
GTGTCGCCCTCGAACTTCACCTCGGCGCGGGTCTTGTAGTTGCCGTCGTCCTTGAAGAAGATGGTGCGCT
CCTGGACGTAGCCTTCGGGCATGGCGGACTTGAAGAAGTCGTGCTGCTTCATGTGGTCGGGGTAGCGGCT
GAAGCACTGCACGCCCCAGGTCAGGGTGGTCACGAGGGTGGGCCAGGGCACGGGCAGCTTGCCGGTGGTG
CAGATGAACTTCAGGGTCAGCTTGCCGTAGGTGGCATCGCCCTCGCCCTCGCCGGACACGCTGAACTTGT
GGCCGTTTACGTCGCCGTCCAGCTCGACCAGGATGGGCACCACCCCGGTGAACAGCTCCTCGCCCTTGCT
CACCATGTCGGCTGGCGACCGGTGGATCATCCCCCGCAAGTCTGACTGAGTGGAAGTTTCAGTTCAATGG
AAGGGAGAAAAGAGCCAGCCTTTATATATGTCATGTATTGCTGCTGTCTGCATGCGATGAACCTAGAGCT
TACTTTTTCTGTCAAGTAAGGCAAAAGCAGAGAACCTTTGTCTTGCATTGTGTTTGATGTTGTGCTGTGA
CAGTCATTTCTTAGTTCATGCTGGTACTTTTGTTCCATAGCTTTACCCAAAGAGTTATCCAGCATTCCCA
GTTATTCCAAAAACTCAATGTCACAAATTTTCCAGTCCATTGCTTAGCAGCGTTGACCCCGGAGACCCTG
ATGTGGTAATTTACAGTGCAATTCAGTTGCTGGTCCAAACACTTTGTAACAGTTTAAAGAATTGTGGTTA
CTAGTAAATCCTTAATTTGGCATCATCTAGGTGTCATTCTTTGCCACTTTTGAATCACACAAATGAACCA
AACAATGGTTAGCTAGCATCAAACATTTACCAAATAATCTCATCAGTGTCACCCCAATGTTTAAGAAGCC
ACATTTTATGTCCCCAGATATATTAATATTATTTTATATATAATTTAAAATAGTAATGTGGTGTTACTGT
ATTTGTCATATAACGCAATATATACAGTATGTCTTTATCTGTATCAATTTTGTGGTCACACCATCAATAA
ACTCCAGTTTAATTATTTAAAATTGGGTAGTGATAACCATATAAAGGAACAGTGGCTAGTTCCATGTTGT
AGCTCCCAACCTGCTTTCAGGTGATCCATGCAGTGTCGTATAAAAAGGTAACAATTTTTAACCTTGGAAA
GCAAGTACACTTAAGGTCCCAGATCTGAAGCTACCCCTAACACACTATTCTACACACAGAAAATGCTCTT
CACTAGGTCGAGACCAGCAAAGTTCTAGAATTTGTCGAAACATTTATGTTATATATTTCCTGAAAAAAAT
TCTGAGTAAGTTCTTAAGTGTTATTGCCAGCAACATAAACAACAGACGGCAAAATGAATAAATGATAACA
AAGCAGTAGGCTTAAATAAACCTAATTTTTATAGGCTGTTCTCTACAACCCTCAAACAGTGATTAGTTTT
GTACTTATAAACTTGCCCTTTCATTCATATTTCAAGAAAATTGGTTCAGAAGATCTGGATATTCTAGCAG
TTGTTCAAGCTCATGGAGGGATCAGTGACCTGATTCCACAATGACTAGGCCTAATCCAGAAATTAGATGA
CTGTCAACATAAAAAGGCACAGCACTCACTAGCTGCCCTATATATTTTATTATATTTTACATATATTATT
TTATTTATTTAGCTCTGAGTGCTGTACTTTCTGGTTAAAGAAAACTGCTTACAACAGCTAACCTGTACTA
CCTCAGGCTCAGGGAATTTGGAACAGGTTTGTCTGGTTTGTTTCTTTAACCATGCATGCTTGTTTTCAAC
TATGGCAACACAGTCACATGGGACATTACAGAAATGATTTGTCGATGACATGCGACTTTTCTTTAATAAA
GCGCAAAGATCCCAAAAAGCAAACTTTTAACAAAAATCATATAATTATATTTTCAATCCAGCTTTGTAGC
AACTTTGTGCTGCTGTTCACTCAGCAACAGATAGTCAGTATAAGGTCAGTGTGTCTCAAAGCAGTGCCAT
CTGTTTCACACATTGCGTTCTATATATAAGTGTGCTGGTTGACACGACACTGTATAAGGCCTAGGCTAAA
ACACAAACAATGTAGAATGACACTGTGTTTTTTTTGTAAACAAATGTTGTTTTTGGTTAAACATCTTTGT
GAAAACATCCTCCTGTCATGTATTTGCTATATTCAAATGTTAAACCCGTGCAGAATAGAACATATACAAA
AAAAAACAACACAACACATTTTTAAACATTATTAAATATCAAGTATTGCTGGCAGTTCTGTTTCTGTTTT
ACAGTACCCTTTGCCACAGTTCTCCGCTTTTCCTGGTCCAGATTCCACAAGTCTGATTCACCAATAGCAA
AGCGAATAAACAACCAAAGCAGCCAATCACTGCTTGTAGACTGTCCTGCGAGACCGGCCCATTCCAGCAC
ATTCTGGAAACTTCCTTTATATGATAATTATAAATACATTTAAATTATTGATACAAAACATGTAATTCCT
AGAACATAACCATAGCAATCATTAGTTTTCAGGGTAATTATGTATTTTTAGGATTTGACTGCGGAAAGAT
CTGGTCATGTGACGTCTCATGAACGTCACGGCCCTGGGTTTCTATAAATACAGTAGGACTCTCGACCATC
GGCAGATTTTTCGAAGAAGAAGATCAGTTTCAGGAGCCGTACTGTTCCGTTTCAACGCAAATATTAACGG
TAAGAGCGAATTTCCTAGTTTGTTTTCATGCCATTCTTTAAAACCATAGCGTATTACTTTAATTATAGTA
AACTTTCGCTTTCTTTATTACAAGAGACGTTTTGTGTTGATTCTCCGCGGACATTTTCGGTCAGACAATC
AGAAAATGACCGCGGAGGACCAGTAACTTGCATTACACGTAAGTTAAATCTTCGTGTATTAAAATGGTTA
GGTTGTTAACGTCAAATAGGTTACCGTGTTTGCGTGTGATCAGGTTGGTTTTGTTAGATTTTTGTCAGTA
TTTTTAATTTATTTGTTTTAGTTTATTTATTTTTTTTGCTGAATCATAGTTTGTGAACAAAGAACCCGGA
TGTTACATACAGTACAGCCGCCATGTTACAGAGAGTTATAACTTAATCATTTTAAAAATAATTTTGCCTT
ACTTTTAGTTTGTCATGTTGAGAAATGAGGAAATGTTAAAATGAGGAAATATCCAATTAATTTAATATAT
CAAAATAATCCATGATTACAATGCACTGAACTGGAGAAAATTAAGATGTTTTCTAGTGTCATGAAACAAA
TGTAAGAGATGTACATTGTAGATGTTTTATGTCAAGAATTGGCTAGTTGATGCAGCATACTGGCGATACT
CAGTTGTAATAACAGTAACGTTACATGTTAATAGACTACTGAGTATGCTGTTCTGTCTATGTATGCTCTG
TAAGCTACGAGAAGGACTTTTTTAAACAGTAAAGGGTGCAATATTTTTACAAATTGAATTAAATAAAGGC
TGTCTATTAAGTAATATGCTTGATATTTTTCTTACTTGATCGGAAATAAGAAAAAATATAAACGTTGTTG
CTCTAAAAATCCTAGTTCAGTTTAGCCAACCACAAATACCTTTTTGTTCCTCCAACAGTTTTTTTTTCTT
CTCTATAATATTTGGCAGTCTATAGTACTCCAAATGTTTCCCCACAGTCTAACTAATTGGTACAGCCAAA
ATCATGACACTTATTGCAATAATAATTTTGGTTCATTGGCATTGTTGATAGCCTGTGCCACTAATATGGT
CGATTGATCATGCTTCAGGAAGAAAACTATATTGTTTGATGTAAGATTATTAAATCTTCACCTGCTTCCA
TTACAAACTATTCCCATCTTATTGAATTCTGGTATGTCTTAAAGGATTAGTTCACTTCCCAAATCAAAAT
TTACTTAGCCTTTTTTCATCCATGATCCCTTTTTTTCATCATTAATGAAGAAATTGTTTTTGAAAAAGTT
TCAAGATTTTTTTCTCTATATTGTGGAGCTTGTTAGTTTAAAATTCCAAAATGCAATATGTGGCTTCAAA
TGGTTCTAAATGATCCCAGTCAAGGAATAACAGTCTTATCTAATGAAACCATTAGACCTTTAAAAATAAA
AAAAATAAAAGTATTTATTTTTAAATGACTGAGTGATTAAGTTGAATTTCAGCGTTTCCTTACTGTGTAG
AAGTCCTTCCTTACTGGCCCCACCCTTTGGTTCTCTGCCAATCTGCTACCTAATGTAATGTTGTGGAACA
TTATTATTCTTTATTTCTTAATTTTTTATTTTTTATTTTAAAACAATGTAAACTGCACAGATGTGCAGTT
TGTTTAAAATGGCCAATGCTTTGGAAATGCATGACATAATTAGATTTCATGATGCACAAAGCCAAATCTC
AGAGCTTGTGCAAAATGAGCTATCATTTCACTAGGTAAGACCCTAAATTTTCATATAGGATCATTTGGAC
AATTTTGCTGCAGGTAAAATGCATTCTATAGTCCACTGTCAGCCATTGTTTTGGATAGTATTTATTTTTC
TCTACAAGTATAGTCAATAGTTTTCTATTATTTTAAAGGTTTGTAACATTTAAGGGTGACCAAATGCAAA
GTAAAATTTCATTTTCGGGTGAACTATCTCGTTTAACATGGGAGAAGTGCAAAACATACATTATTGGCTA
GAACATTGTAGTATTTTTTAAATGGAAATGTGTGATTGCTAATCTTACTTTGAATTTGTTTACAGGGATC
CCATCGATTTAAAGCTATGGAGCAAAAGCTCATTTCTGAAGAGGACTTGAATGAAATGGAGCAAAAGCTC
ATTTCTGAAGAGGACTTGAATGAAATGGAGCAAAAGCTCATTTCTGAAGAGGACTTGAATGAAATGGAGC
AAAAGCTCATTTCTGAAGAGGACTTGAATGAAATGGAGCAAAAGCTCATTTCTGAAGAGGACTTGAATGA
AATGGAGAGCTTGGGCGACCTCACCATGGATGAGAATGAGCAGAGCGCAAGAGATGTGGAACAGCGCGGA
GCGTCGGACGAGTCCAACAGTGCCATACGACCCCTTTTACAAGCTCCTGGAAACCTCCAACTGCCACACC
GAATCACAAACTTCTTCATCGACAACATCCTGCGACCAGATTTTGGCCGTAAAAAAGAAGCAAATATCAC
GCGCTATGAGGACAATCACGGCGCACGAGAGAATCACAACCCTACGGGTCCAAGCACGGGACAGGTGGGA
AGCACTGTACCAGCGGAAGAAGCCTCCACAACGCATACGAGCAGCGGAGGAAAGGAGGCAGAGATAGAGA
GCGAAGAACCCCTGAAGCCTCGCGGGGAGAATGTGGATCAGTGCTTGGGTTCAGAATCGGATAGTTCACA
GAGCAATTCAAACGGACAGACTGGTCAGGGTATGCTGTGGCCCGCTTGGGTTTACTGCACACGCTACTCG
GACAGGCCGTCGTCTGGTCCCAGGTCTCGTAAACCAAAGAAGAAAGCCGCAAGTAAAGAAGACAAACGAC
CACGCACGGCCTTCACGGCGGAGCAGCTTCAGAGACTCAAGGCCGAGTTCCAGACCAACCGCTACCTGAC
CGAGCAGCGGCGGCAAAGCCTGGCGCAGGAACTGGGCCTCAACGAATCTCAGATCAAAATCTGGTTCCAA
AACAAGCGGGCCAAAATCAAAAAGGCCAGCGGAGTCAAGAACGGTCTGGCAATACACCTGATGGCACAGG
GACTGTATAACCACAGCACCACATCAAAGGAGGACAAATCAGACAGTCACGGACTGCCCGGGCCAGAGAA
CCTGTACTTCCAGGGGCTCGAGCCCTCTGCCGGAGACATGAGAGCTGCAAACCTTTGGCCGAGCCCGCTG
ATGATTAAACGCTCTAAGAAGAACAGCCTGGCCTTGTCCCTGACCGCCGACCAGATGGTCAGTGCCTTGT
TGGATGCCGAGCCCCCCATACTCTATTCCGAGTATGATCCTACCAGACCCTTCAGTGAGGCTTCGATGAT
GGGCTTACTGACCAACCTGGCAGACAGGGAGCTGGTTCACATGATTAACTGGGCCAAGAGGGTGCCAGGC
TTTGTGGATTTGACCCTCCACGATCAGGTCCACCTCCTAGAATGTGCCTGGCTAGAGATCCTGATGATTG
GTCTCGTCTGGCGCAGCATGGAGCACCCAGTGAAGCTACTGTTTGCTCCTAACTTGCTCTTGGACAGGAA
CCAGGGAAAATGTGTAGAGGGCATGGTGGAGATTTTCGACATGCTGCTGGCTACATCATCTCGGTTCCGC
ATGATGAATCTGCAGGGAGAGGAATTTGTGTGCCTCAAATCTATTATTTTGCTTAATTCTGGAGTTTACA
CATTTCTGTCCAGCACCCTGAAGTCTCTGGAGGAAAAGGACCATATCCATCGAGTGCTGGACAAGATCAC
AGACACTTTGATTCACCTGATGGCTAAGGCTGGCCTGACCCTGCAGCAGCAGCATCAGAGACTCGCACAG
CTTCTCCTGATCCTCTCCCACATCAGGCACATGAGTAACAAAGGCATGGAGCATCTGTACTCTATGAAGT
GCAAGAACGTGGTGCCCCTCTATGATCTGCTGCTGGAGGCGGCGGACGCTCACCGCCTACATGCGCCCAC
TAGCCGTGGAGGGGCATCCGTGGAGGAAACAGACCAAAGCCACTTGGCTACTGCGGGCTCTACTTCATCT
CATTCCTTGCAAAAGTATTACATCACGGGGGAGGCAGAGGGTTTCCCTGCCACAGCACCAGGTTCCGGCA
GCGCTACAAACTTCTCTCTGCTCAAGCAGGCTGGAGATGTGGAAGAAAACCCTGGGCCCGAAGACGGCAT
GGTGAGCAAGGGCGAGGAGGATAACATGGCTATCATCAAGGAGTTCATGCGCTTCAAGGTTCACATGGAG
GGCTCCGTGAACGGCCACGAGTTCGAGATCGAGGGCGAGGGCGAGGGCCGCCCCTACGAGGGCACCCAGA
CCGCCAAGCTGAAGGTGACAAAGGGCGGCCCCCTGCCCTTCGCCTGGGACATCCTGAGCCCTCAGTTCAT
GTACGGCTCCAAAGCCTACGTGAAGCACCCCGCCGACATCCCCGACTACTTGAAGCTGTCTTTCCCAGAG
GGCTTCAAGTGGGAGCGCGTGATGAACTTCGAGGACGGCGGCGTGGTGACAGTGACCCAGGACTCTTCTC
TGCAGGACGGCGAGTTTATCTACAAGGTGAAGCTGCGCGGCACCAACTTCCCCTCCGACGGCCCCGTAAT
GCAGAAGAAAACTATGGGATGGGAGGCTTCTTCCGAGCGGATGTACCCAGAGGACGGAGCCCTGAAGGGC
GAGATCAAGCAGAGGCTGAAGCTGAAGGACGGCGGCCACTACGATGCCGAGGTCAAGACCACCTACAAGG
CCAAGAAGCCCGTGCAACTGCCCGGAGCCTACAACGTCAACATCAAGTTGGACATCACCTCCCACAACGA
GGACTACACCATCGTGGAACAGTACGAACGCGCCGAGGGCCGCCACAGCACCGGCGGCATGGACGAGCTG
TACAAGTAAGGCGCGCCGATATCTACGTAGACATGATAAGATACATTGATGAGTTTGGACAAACCACAAC
TAGAATGCAGTGAAAAAAATGCTTTATTTGTGAAATTTGTGATGCTATTGCTTTATTTGTAACCATATTA
AGCTGCAATAAACAAGTTAACAACAACAATTGCATTCATTTTATGTTTCAGGTTCAGGGGGAGGTGTGGG
AGGTTTTTTCCTGCAGGACTCTAGTCGCGGCCGCTCTTCCGCTAATACTCAAGTACAATTTTAATGGAGT
ACTTTTTTACTTTTACTCAAGTAAGATTCTAGCCAGATACTTTTACTTTTAATTGAGTAAAATTTTCCCT
AAGTACTTGTACTTTCACTTGAGTAAAATTTTTGAGTACTTTTTACACCTCTGCCCTGCATTAATGAATC
GGCCAACGCGCGGGGAGAGGCGGTTTGCGTATTGGGCGCTCTTCCGCTTCCTCGCTCACTGACTCGCTGC
GCTCGGTCGTTCGGCTGCGGCGAGCGGTATCAGCTCACTCAAAGGCGGTAATACGGTTATCCACAGAATC
AGGGGATAACGCAGGAAAGAACATGTGAGCAAAAGGCCAGCAAAAGGCCAGGAACCGTAAAAAGGCCGCG
TTGCTGGCGTTTTTCCATAGGCTCCGCCCCCCTGACGAGCATCACAAAAATCGACGCTCAAGTCAGAGGT
GGCGAAACCCGACAGGACTATAAAGATACCAGGCGTTTCCCCCTGGAAGCTCCCTCGTGCGCTCTCCTGT
TCCGACCCTGCCGCTTACCGGATACCTGTCCGCCTTTCTCCCTTCGGGAAGCGTGGCGCTTTCTCATAGC
TCACGCTGTAGGTATCTCAGTTCGGTGTAGGTCGTTCGCTCCAAGCTGGGCTGTGTGCACGAACCCCCCG
TTCAGCCCGACCGCTGCGCCTTATCCGGTAACTATCGTCTTGAGTCCAACCCGGTAAGACACGACTTATC
GCCACTGGCAGCAGCCACTGGTAACAGGATTAGCAGAGCGAGGTATGTAGGCGGTGCTACAGAGTTCTTG
AAGTGGTGGCCTAACTACGGCTACACTAGAAGAACAGTATTTGGTATCTGCGCTCTGCTGAAGCCAGTTA
CCTTCGGAAAAAGAGTTGGTAGCTCTTGATCCGGCAAACAAACCACCGCTGGTAGCGGTGGTTTTTTTGT
TTGCAAGCAGCAGATTACGCGCAGAAAAAAAGGATCTCAAGAAGATCCTTTGATCTTTTCTACGGGGTCT
GACGCTCAGTGGAACGAAAACTCACGTTAAGGGATTTTGGTCATGAGATTATCAAAAAGGATCTTCACCT
AGATCCTTTTAAATTAAAAATGAAGTTTTAAATCAATCTAAAGTATATATGAGTAAACTTGGTCTGACAG
TTACCAATGCTTAATCAGTGAGGCACCTATCTCAGCGATCTGTCTATTTCGTTCATCCATAGTTGCCTGA
CTCCCCGTCGTGTAGATAACTACGATACGGGAGGGCTTACCATCTGGCCCCAGTGCTGCAATGATACCGC
GAGACCCACGCTCACCGGCTCCAGATTTATCAGCAATAAACCAGCCAGCCGGAAGGGCCGAGCGCAGAAG
TGGTCCTGCAACTTTATCCGCCTCCATCCAGTCTATTAATTGTTGCCGGGAAGCTAGAGTAAGTAGTTCG
CCAGTTAATAGTTTGCGCAACGTTGTTGCCATTGCTACAGGCATCGTGGTGTCACGCTCGTCGTTTGGTA
TGGCTTCATTCAGCTCCGGTTCCCAACGATCAAGGCGAGTTACATGATCCCCCATGTTGTGCAAAAAAGC
GGTTAGCTCCTTCGGTCCTCCGATCGTTGTCAGAAGTAAGTTGGCCGCAGTGTTATCACTCATGGTTATG
GCAGCACTGCATAATTCTCTTACTGTCATGCCATCCGTAAGATGCTTTTCTGTGACTGGTGAGTACTCAA
CCAAGTCATTCTGAGAATAGTGTATGCGGCGACCGAGTTGCTCTTGCCCGGCGTCAATACGGGATAATAC
CGCGCCACATAGCAGAACTTTAAAAGTGCTCATCATTGGAAAACGTTCTTCGGGGCGAAAACTCTCAAGG
ATCTTACCGCTGTTGAGATCCAGTTCGATGTAACCCACTCGTGCACCCAACTGATCTTCAGCATCTTTTA
CTTTCACCAGCGTTTCTGGGTGAGCAAAAACAGGAAGGCAAAATGCCGCAAAAAAGGGAATAAGGGCGAC
ACGGAAATGTTGAATACTCATACTCTTCCTTTTTCAATATTATTGAAGCATTTATCAGGGTTATTGTCTC
ATGAGCGGATACATATTTGAATGTATTTAGAAAAATAAACAAATAGGGGTTCCGCGCACATTTCCCCGAA
AAGTGCCAC
